>Addgene plasmid #14298 | pAG425GPD-ECFP-ccdB | depositor full sequence | sequence record 7961 | Author sequence
GACGAAAGGGCCTCGTGATACGCCTATTTTTATAGGTTAATGTCATGATAATAATGGTTTCTTAGTATGA
TCCAATATCAAAGGAAATGATAGCATTGAAGGATGAGACTAATCCAATTGAGGAGTGGCAGCATATAGAA
CAGCTAAAGGGTAGTGCTGAAGGAAGCATACGATACCCCGCATGGAATGGGATAATATCACAGGAGGTAC
TAGACTACCTTTCATCCTACATAAATAGACGCATATAAGTACGCATTTAAGCATAAACACGCACTATGCC
GTTCTTCTCATGTATATATATATACAGGCAACACGCAGATATAGGTGCGACGTGAACAGTGAGCTGTATG
TGCGCAGCTCGCGTTGCATTTTCGGAAGCGCTCGTTTTCGGAAACGCTTTGAAGTTCCTATTCCGAAGTT
CCTATTCTCTAGAAAGTATAGGAACTTCAGAGCGCTTTTGAAAACCAAAAGCGCTCTGAAGACGCACTTT
CAAAAAACCAAAAACGCACCGGACTGTAACGAGCTACTAAAATATTGCGAATACCGCTTCCACAAACATT
GCTCAAAAGTATCTCTTTGCTATATATCTCTGTGCTATATCCCTATATAACCTACCCATCCACCTTTCGC
TCCTTGAACTTGCATCTAAACTCGACCTCTACATTTTTTATGTTTATCTCTAGTATTACTCTTTAGACAA
AAAAATTGTAGTAAGAACTATTCATAGAGTGAATCGAAAACAATACGAAAATGTAAACATTTCCTATACG
TAGTATATAGAGACAAAATAGAAGAAACCGTTCATAATTTTCTGACCAATGAAGAATCATCAACGCTATC
ACTTTCTGTTCACAAAGTATGCGCAATCCACATCGGTATAGAATATAATCGGGGATGCCTTTATCTTGAA
AAAATGCACCCGCAGCTTCGCTAGTAATCAGTAAACGCGGGAAGTGGAGTCAGGCTTTTTTTATGGAAGA
GAAAATAGACACCAAAGTAGCCTTCTTCTAACCTTAACGGACCTACAGTGCAAAAAGTTATCAAGAGACT
GCATTATAGAGCGCACAAAGGAGAAAAAAAGTAATCTAAGATGCTTTGTTAGAAAAATAGCGCTCTCGGG
ATGCATTTTTGTAGAACAAAAAAGAAGTATAGATTCTTTGTTGGTAAAATAGCGCTCTCGCGTTGCATTT
CTGTTCTGTAAAAATGCAGCTCAGATTCTTTGTTTGAAAAATTAGCGCTCTCGCGTTGCATTTTTGTTTT
ACAAAAATGAAGCACAGATTCTTCGTTGGTAAAATAGCGCTTTCGCGTTGCATTTCTGTTCTGTAAAAAT
GCAGCTCAGATTCTTTGTTTGAAAAATTAGCGCTCTCGCGTTGCATTTTTGTTCTACAAAATGAAGCACA
GATGCTTCGTTCAGGTGGCACTTTTCGGGGAAATGTGCGCGGAACCCCTATTTGTTTATTTTTCTAAATA
CATTCAAATATGTATCCGCTCATGAGACAATAACCCTGATAAATGCTTCAATAATATTGAAAAAGGAAGA
GTATGAGTATTCAACATTTCCGTGTCGCCCTTATTCCCTTTTTTGCGGCATTTTGCCTTCCTGTTTTTGC
TCACCCAGAAACGCTGGTGAAAGTAAAAGATGCTGAAGATCAGTTGGGTGCACGAGTGGGTTACATCGAA
CTGGATCTCAACAGCGGTAAGATCCTTGAGAGTTTTCGCCCCGAAGAACGTTTTCCAATGATGAGCACTT
TTAAAGTTCTGCTATGTGGCGCGGTATTATCCCGTATTGACGCCGGGCAAGAGCAACTCGGTCGCCGCAT
ACACTATTCTCAGAATGACTTGGTTGAGTACTCACCAGTCACAGAAAAGCATCTTACGGATGGCATGACA
GTAAGAGAATTATGCAGTGCTGCCATAACCATGAGTGATAACACTGCGGCCAACTTACTTCTGACAACGA
TCGGAGGACCGAAGGAGCTAACCGCTTTTTTGCACAACATGGGGGATCATGTAACTCGCCTTGATCGTTG
GGAACCGGAGCTGAATGAAGCCATACCAAACGACGAGCGTGACACCACGATGCCTGTAGCAATGGCAACA
ACGTTGCGCAAACTATTAACTGGCGAACTACTTACTCTAGCTTCCCGGCAACAATTAATAGACTGGATGG
AGGCGGATAAAGTTGCAGGACCACTTCTGCGCTCGGCCCTTCCGGCTGGCTGGTTTATTGCTGATAAATC
TGGAGCCGGTGAGCGTGGGTCTCGCGGTATCATTGCAGCACTGGGGCCAGATGGTAAGCCCTCCCGTATC
GTAGTTATCTACACGACGGGGAGTCAGGCAACTATGGATGAACGAAATAGACAGATCGCTGAGATAGGTG
CCTCACTGATTAAGCATTGGTAACTGTCAGACCAAGTTTACTCATATATACTTTAGATTGATTTAAAACT
TCATTTTTAATTTAAAAGGATCTAGGTGAAGATCCTTTTTGATAATCTCATGACCAAAATCCCTTAACGT
GAGTTTTCGTTCCACTGAGCGTCAGACCCCGTAGAAAAGATCAAAGGATCTTCTTGAGATCCTTTTTTTC
TGCGCGTAATCTGCTGCTTGCAAACAAAAAAACCACCGCTACCAGCGGTGGTTTGTTTGCCGGATCAAGA
GCTACCAACTCTTTTTCCGAAGGTAACTGGCTTCAGCAGAGCGCAGATACCAAATACTGTCCTTCTAGTG
TAGCCGTAGTTAGGCCACCACTTCAAGAACTCTGTAGCACCGCCTACATACCTCGCTCTGCTAATCCTGT
TACCAGTGGCTGCTGCCAGTGGCGATAAGTCGTGTCTTACCGGGTTGGACTCAAGACGATAGTTACCGGA
TAAGGCGCAGCGGTCGGGCTGAACGGGGGGTTCGTGCACACAGCCCAGCTTGGAGCGAACGACCTACACC
GAACTGAGATACCTACAGCGTGAGCTATGAGAAAGCGCCACGCTTCCCGAAGGGAGAAAGGCGGACAGGT
ATCCGGTAAGCGGCAGGGTCGGAACAGGAGAGCGCACGAGGGAGCTTCCAGGGGGAAACGCCTGGTATCT
TTATAGTCCTGTCGGGTTTCGCCACCTCTGACTTGAGCGTCGATTTTTGTGATGCTCGTCAGGGGGGCGG
AGCCTATGGAAAAACGCCAGCAACGCGGCCTTTTTACGGTTCCTGGCCTTTTGCTGGCCTTTTGCTCACA
TGTTCTTTCCTGCGTTATCCCCTGATTCTGTGGATAACCGTATTACCGCCTTTGAGTGAGCTGATACCGC
TCGCCGCAGCCGAACGACCGAGCGCAGCGAGTCAGTGAGCGAGGAAGCGGAAGAGCGCCCAATACGCAAA
CCGCCTCTCCCCGCGCGTTGGCCGATTCATTAATGCAGCTGGCACGACAGGTTTCCCGACTGGAAAGCGG
GCAGTGAGCGCAACGCAATTAATGTGAGTTACCTCACTCATTAGGCACCCCAGGCTTTACACTTTATGCT
TCCGGCTCCTATGTTGTGTGGAATTGTGAGCGGATAACAATTTCACACAGGAAACAGCTATGACCATGAT
TACGCCAAGCGCGCAATTAACCCTCACTAAAGGGAACAAAAGCTGGAGCTCTTCGAGTTTATCATTATCA
ATACTCGCCATTTCAAAGAATACGTAAATAATTAATAGTAGTGATTTTCCTAACTTTATTTAGTCAAAAA
ATTAGCCTTTTAATTCTGCTGTAACCCGTACATGCCCAAAATAGGGGGCGGGTTACACAGAATATATAAC
ACCGAAGGTGCCTGGGTGAACAGGTTTATTCCTGGCATCCACTAAATATAATGGAGCCCGCTTTTTAAGC
TGGCATCCAGAAAAAAAAAGAATCCCAGCACCAAAATATTGTTTTCTTCACCAACCATCAGTTCATAGGT
CCATTCTCTTAGCGCAACTACAGAGAACAGGGGCACAAACAGGCAAAAAACGGGCACAACCTCAATGGAG
TGATGCAACCTGCCTGGAGTAAATGATGACACAAGGCAATTGACCCACGCATGTATCTATCTCATTTTCT
TACACCTTCTATTACCTTCTGCTCTCTCTGATTTGGAAAAAGCTGAAAAAAAAGGTTGAAACCAGTTCCC
TGAAATTATTCCCCTACTTGACTAATAAGTATATAAAGACGGTAGGTATTGATTGTAATTCTGTAAATCT
ATTTCTTAAACTTCTTAAATTCTACTTTTATAGTTAGTCTTTTTTTTAGTTTTAAAACACCAGAACTTAG
TTTCGACGGATTCTAGAACTAGTGGATCCCCCGGGACAAAATGGTGAGCAAGGGCGAGGAGCTGTTCACC
GGGGTGGTGCCCATCCTGGTCGAGCTGGACGGCGACGTAAACGGCCACAAGTTCAGCGTGTCCGGCGAGG
GCGAGGGCGATGCCACCTACGGCAAGCTGACCCTGAAGTTCATCTGCACCACCGGCAAGCTGCCCGTGCC
CTGGCCCACCCTCGTGACCACCCTGACCTGGGGCGTGCAGTGCTTCAGCCGCTACCCCGACCACATGAAG
CAGCACGACTTCTTCAAGTCCGCCATGCCCGAAGGCTACGTCCAGGAGCGCACCATCTTCTTCAAGGACG
ACGGCAACTACAAGACCCGCGCCGAGGTGAAGTTCGAGGGCGACACCCTGGTGAACCGCATCGAGCTGAA
GGGCATCGACTTCAAGGAGGACGGCAACATCCTGGGGCACAAGCTGGAGTACAACTACATCAGCCACAAC
GTCTATATCACCGCCGACAAGCAGAAGAACGGCATCAAGGCCAACTTCAAGATCCGCCACAACATCGAGG
ACGGCAGCGTGCAGCTCGCCGACCACTACCAGCAGAACACCCCCATCGGCGACGGCCCCGTGCTGCTGCC
CGACAACCACTACCTGAGCACCCAGTCCGCCCTGAGCAAAGACCCCAACGAGAAGCGCGATCACATGGTC
CTGCTGGAGTTCGTGACCGCCGCCGGGATCACTCTCGGCATGGACGAGCTGTACAAGGGTGGACCAGGTG
GTGGACATCAAACAAGTTTGTACAAAAAAGCTGAACGAGAAACGTAAAATGATATAAATATCAATATATT
AAATTAGATTTTGCATAAAAAACAGACTACATAATACTGTAAAACACAACATATCCAGTCACTATGGCGG
CCGCATTAGGCACCCCAGGCTTTACACTTTATGCTTCCGGCTCGTATAATGTGTGGATTTTGAGTTAGGA
TCCGTCGAGATTTTCAGGAGCTAAGGAAGCTAAAATGGAGAAAAAAATCACTGGATATACCACCGTTGAT
ATATCCCAATGGCATCGTAAAGAACATTTTGAGGCATTTCAGTCAGTTGCTCAATGTACCTATAACCAGA
CCGTTCAGCTGGATATTACGGCCTTTTTAAAGACCGTAAAGAAAAATAAGCACAAGTTTTATCCGGCCTT
TATTCACATTCTTGCCCGCCTGATGAATGCTCATCCGGAATTCCGTATGGCAATGAAAGACGGTGAGCTG
GTGATATGGGATAGTGTTCACCCTTGTTACACCGTTTTCCATGAGCAAACTGAAACGTTTTCATCGCTCT
GGAGTGAATACCACGACGATTTCCGGCAGTTTCTACACATATATTCGCAAGATGTGGCGTGTTACGGTGA
AAACCTGGCCTATTTCCCTAAAGGGTTTATTGAGAATATGTTTTTCGTCTCAGCCAATCCCTGGGTGAGT
TTCACCAGTTTTGATTTAAACGTGGCCAATATGGACAACTTCTTCGCCCCCGTTTTCACCATGGGCAAAT
ATTATACGCAAGGCGACAAGGTGCTGATGCCGCTGGCGATTCAGGTTCATCATGCCGTCTGTGATGGCTT
CCATGTCGGCAGAATGCTTAATGAATTACAACAGTACTGCGATGAGTGGCAGGGCGGGGCGTAAACGCCG
CGTGGATCCGGCTTACTAAAAGCCAGATAACAGTATGCGTATTTGCGCGCTGATTTTTGCGGTATAAGAA
TATATACTGATATGTATACCCGAAGTATGTCAAAAAGAGGTATGCTATGAAGCAGCGTATTACAGTGACA
GTTGACAGCGACAGCTATCAGTTGCTCAAGGCATATATGATGTCAATATCTCCGGTCTGGTAAGCACAAC
CATGCAGAATGAAGCCCGTCGTCTGCGTGCCGAACGCTGGAAAGCGGAAAATCAGGAAGGGATGGCTGAG
GTCGCCCGGTTTATTGAAATGAACGGCTCTTTTGCTGACGAGAACAGGGGCTGGTGAAATGCAGTTTAAG
GTTTACACCTATAAAAGAGAGAGCCGTTATCGTCTGTTTGTGGATGTACAGAGTGATATTATTGACACGC
CCGGGCGACGGATGGTGATCCCCCTGGCCAGTGCACGTCTGCTGTCAGATAAAGTCTCCCGTGAACTTTA
CCCGGTGGTGCATATCGGGGATGAAAGCTGGCGCATGATGACCACCGATATGGCCAGTGTGCCGGTCTCC
GTTATCGGGGAAGAAGTGGCTGATCTCAGCCACCGCGAAAATGACATCAAAAACGCCATTAACCTGATGT
TCTGGGGAATATAAATGTCAGGCTCCCTTATACACAGCCAGTCTGCAGGTCGACCATAGTGACTGGATAT
GTTGTGTTTTACAGTATTATGTAGTCTGTTTTTTATGCAAAATCTAATTTAATATATTGATATTTATATC
ATTTTACGTTTCTCGTTCAGCTTTCTTGTACAAAGTGGTTCGATGTCATGTAATTAGTTATGTCACGCTT
ACATTCACGCCCTCCCCCCACATCCGCTCTAACCGAAAAGGAAGGAGTTAGACAACCTGAAGTCTAGGTC
CCTATTTATTTTTTTATAGTTATGTTAGTATTAAGAACGTTATTTATATTTCAAATTTTTCTTTTTTTTC
TGTACAGACGCGTGTACGCATGTAACATTATACTGAAAACCTTGCTTGAGAAGGTTTTGGGACGCTCGAA
GGCTTTAATTTGCGGCCGGTACCCAATTCGCCCTATAGTGAGTCGTATTACGCGCGCTCACTGGCCGTCG
TTTTACAACGTCGTGACTGGGAAAACCCTGGCGTTACCCAACTTAATCGCCTTGCAGCACATCCCCCTTT
CGCCAGCTGGCGTAATAGCGAAGAGGCCCGCACCGATCGCCCTTCCCAACAGTTGCGCAGCCTGAATGGC
GAATGGCGCG
[124 nt withheld, positions 7221-7344]
C
[91 nt withheld, positions 7346-7436]
A
[49 nt withheld, positions 7438-7486]
CCTTTGACGTTGGAGTCCACGTTCTTT
[37 nt withheld, positions 7514-7550]
ACCCTATCTCGGTCTATTCTTTTGATTTATAAGGGATTTTGCCGATTTCGGCCTATTGGTTAAAAAATGA
GCTGATTTAACAAAAATTTAACGCGAATTTTAACAAAATATTAACGTTTACAATTTCCTGATGCGGTATT
TTCTCCTTACGCATCTGTGCGGTATTTCACACCGCATATCGACGGTCGAGGAGAACTTCTAGTATATCCA
CATACCTAATATTATTGCCTTATTAAAAATGGAATCCCAACAATTACATCAAAATCCACATTCTCTTCAA
AATCAATTGTCCTGTACTTCCTTGTTCATGTGTGTTCAAAAACGTTATATTTATAGGATAATTATACTCT
ATTTCTCAACAAGTAATTGGTTGTTTGGCCGAGCGGTCTAAGGCGCCTGATTCAAGAAATATCTTGACCG
CAGTTAACTGTGGGAATACTCAGGTATCGTAAGATGCAAGAGTTCGAATCTCTTAGCAACCATTATTTTT
TTCCTCAACATAACGAGAACACACAGGGGCGCTATCGCACAGAATCAAATTCGATGACTGGAAATTTTTT
GTTAATTTCAGAGGTCGCCTGACGCATATACCTTTTTCAACTGAAAAATTGGGAGAAAAAGGAAAGGTGA
GAGGCCGGAACCGGCTTTTCATATAGAATAGAGAAGCGTTCATGACTAAATGCTTGCATCACAATACTTG
AAGTTGACAATATTATTTAAGGACCTATTGTTTTTTCCAATAGGTGGTTAGCAATCGTCTTACTTTCTAA
CTTTTCTTACCTTTTACATTTCAGCAATATATATATATATTTCAAGGATATACCATTCTAATGTCTGCCC
CTATGTCTGCCCCTAAGAAGATCGTCGTTTTGCCAGGTGACCACGTTGGTCAAGAAATCACAGCCGAAGC
CATTAAGGTTCTTAAAGCTATTTCTGATGTTCGTTCCAATGTCAAGTTCGATTTCGAAAATCATTTAATT
GGTGGTGCTGCTATCGATGCTACAGGTGTCCCACTTCCAGATGAGGCGCTGGAAGCCTCCAAGAAGGTTG
ATGCCGTTTTGTTAGGTGCTGTGGCTGGTCCTAAATGGGGTACCGGTAGTGTTAGACCTGAACAAGGTTT
ACTAAAAATCCGTAAAGAACTTCAATTGTACGCCAACTTAAGACCATGTAACTTTGCATCCGACTCTCTT
TTAGACTTATCTCCAATCAAGCCACAATTTGCTAAAGGTACTGACTTCGTTGTTGTCAGAGAATTAGTGG
GAGGTATTTACTTTGGTAAGAGAAAGGAAGACGATGGTGATGGTGTCGCTTGGGATAGTGAACAATACAC
CGTTCCAGAAGTGCAAAGAATCACAAGAATGGCCGCTTTCATGGCCCTACAACATGAGCCACCATTGCCT
ATTTGGTCCTTGGATAAAGCTAATCTTTTGGCCTCTTCAAGATTATGGAGAAAAACTGTGGAGGAAACCA
TCAAGAACGAATTCCCTACATTGAAGGTTCAACATCAATTGATTGATTCTGCCGCCATGATCCTAGTTAA
GAACCCAACCCACCTAAATGGTATTATAATCACCAGCAACATGTTTGGTGATATCATCTCCGATGAAGCC
TCCGTTATCCCAGGTTCCTTGGGTTTGTTGCCATCTGCGTCCTTGGCCTCTTTGCCAGACAAGAACACCG
CATTTGGTTTGTACGAACCATGCCACGGTTCTGCTCCAGATTTGCCAAAGAATAAGGTTGACCCTATCGC
CACTATCTTGTCTGCTGCAATGATGTTGAAATTGTCATTGAACTTGCCTGAAGAAGGTAAGGCCATTGAA
GATGCAGTTAAAAAGGTTTTGGATGCAGGTATCAGAACTGGTGATTTAGGTGGTTCCAACAGTACCACCG
AAGTCGGTGATGCTGTCGCCGAAGAAGTTAAGAAAATCCTTGCTTAAAAAGATTCTCTTTTTTTATGATA
TTTGTACATAAACTTTATAAATGAAATTCATAATAGAAACGACACGAAATTACAAAATGGAATATGTTCA
TAGGGTAGACGAAACTATATACGCAATCTACATACATTTATCAAGAAGGAGAAAAAGGAGGATAGTAAAG
GAATACAGGTAAGCAAATTGATACTAATGGCTCAACGTGATAAGGAAAAAGAATTGCACTTTAACATTAA
TATTGACAAGGAGGAGGGCACCACACAAAAAGTTAGGTGTAACAGAAAATCATGAAACTACGATTCCTAA
TTTGATATTGGAGGATTTTCTCTAAAAAAAAAAAAATACAACAAATAAAAAACACTCAATGACCTGACCA
TTTGATGGAGTTTAAGTCAATACCTTCTTGAAGCATTTCCCATAATGGTGAAAGTTCCCTCAAGAATTTT
ACTCTGTCAGAAACGGCCTTACGACGTAGTCGATATGGTGCACTCTCAGTACAATCTGCTCTGATGCCGC
ATAGTTAAGCCAGCCCCGACACCCGCCAACACCCGCTGACGCGCCCTGACGGGCTTGTCTGCTCCCGGCA
TCCGCTTACAGACAAGCTGTGACCGTCTCCGGGAGCTGCATGTGTCAGAGGTTTTCACCGTCATCACCGA
AACGCGCGA
Features (pLannotate 1.2.2; 30 found; start..end, strand, type, name):
     69..1411    +  rep_origin     2μ ori: yeast 2μ plasmid origin of replication
   1438..1542    +  promoter       AmpR promoter: bla
   1543..2403    +  CDS            AmpR: β-lactamase; bla; confers resistance to ampicillin, carbenicillin, and related antibiotics
   2574..3162    +  rep_origin     ori: high-copy-number ColE1/pMB1/pBR322/pUC origin of replication
   3345..3437    +  CDS            lacI (fragment): lac repressor; lacI; The lac repressor binds to the lac operator to inhibit transcription in E. coli. This inhibition can be relieved by adding lactose or isopropyl-β-D-thiogalactopyranoside (IPTG).
   3450..3471    +  protein_bind   CAP binding site: CAP binding activates transcription in the presence of cAMP. E. coli catabolite activator protein
   3486..3516    +  promoter       lac promoter: promoter for the E. coli lac operon
   3524..3540    +  protein_bind   lac operator: The lac repressor binds to the lac operator to inhibit transcription in E. coli. This inhibition can be relieved by adding lactose or isopropyl-β-D-thiogalactopyranoside (IPTG). lac repressor encoded by lacI
   3585..3603    +  promoter       T3 promoter: promoter for bacteriophage T3 RNA polymerase
   3632..4276    +  promoter       GAP promoter: S. cerevisiae TDH3; promoter for glyceraldehyde-3-phosphate dehydrogenase
   4282..4305    +  misc_feature   MCS (fragment): pBluescript multiple cloning site
   4311..5027    +  CDS            ECFP: ECFP is a basic (constitutively fluorescent) cyan fluorescent protein published in 1996, derived from Aequorea victoria. It has low acid sensitivity.
   5052..5176    +  protein_bind   attR1: mutant version of attR; recombination site for the Gateway® LR reaction LR Clonase™
   5201..5231    +  promoter       lac UV5 promoter: E. coli lac promoter with an "up" mutation
   5255..5284    +  promoter       cat promoter (fragment): promoter of the E. coli cat gene encoding chloramphenicol acetyltransferase
   5285..5944    +  CDS            CmR: chloramphenicol acetyltransferase; cat; confers resistance to chloramphenicol
   6126..6284    +  CDS            ccdA (fragment): CCDA_ECO57 - Also known as H, letA. Experimental evidence at protein level: Swiss-Prot protein existence level 1. Antitoxin component of a type II toxin-antitoxin (TA) system which inhibits the post-segregational killing (PSK) of plasmid-free cells, also referred to as a plasmid addiction system. Binds to and blocks the activity of CcdB; will also remove bound CcdB protein from the CcdB-GyrA complex by forming a CcdA-CcdB complex, a process termed rejuvenation. Functions as a transcriptional corepressor for the ccdAB operon, repression also requires CcdB (By similarity). From Escherichia coli
   6289..6591    +  CDS            ccdB: CCDB_ECOLI - Also known as G, letB, letD. Experimental evidence at protein level: Swiss-Prot protein existence level 1. Toxic component of a type II toxin-antitoxin (TA) system, functioning in plasmid maintainence. Responsible for the post- segregational killing (PSK) of plasmid-free cells, also referred to as a plasmid addiction system. Half-life of over 2 hours. Cell killing by CcdB is accompanied by filamentation, defects in chromosome and plasmid segregation, defects in cell division, formation of anucleate cells, decreased DNA synthesis and plasmid loss. Interferes with the activity of DN
   6635..6759    -  protein_bind   attR2: mutant version of attR; recombination site for the Gateway® LR reaction LR Clonase™
   6766..7013    +  terminator     CYC1 terminator: S. cerevisiae CYC1; transcription terminator for CYC1
   7032..7050    -  promoter       T7 promoter: promoter for bacteriophage T7 RNA polymerase
   7058..7213    +  CDS            lacZα (fragment): LacZα fragment of β-galactosidase; lacZ fragment
   7221..7676    +  rep_origin     f1 ori (sequence partly withheld): f1 bacteriophage origin of replication; arrow indicates direction of (+) strand synthesis
   7677..7729    -  misc_feature   bom (fragment): basis of mobility region from pBR322
   7759..7836    +  CDS            YO192_YEAST (fragment): Experimental evidence at protein level: Swiss-Prot protein existence level 1. From Saccharomyces cerevisiae (strain ATCC 204508 / S288c) (Baker's yeast).
   7976..8380    +  promoter       LEU2 promoter: S. cerevisiae LEU2
   8393..9487    +  CDS            LEU2: 3-isopropylmalate dehydrogenase, required for leucine biosynthesis; S. cerevisiae LEU2; yeast auxotrophic marker
   9849..9950    -  CDS            NFS1 (fragment): NFS1_YEAST - Also known as SPL1 From Saccharomyces cerevisiae (strain ATCC 204508 / S288c) (Baker's yeast).
   9963..10013   -  misc_feature   bom (fragment): basis of mobility region from pBR322
  10115..1       -  CDS            rop (fragment) (across the origin): Rop protein, which maintains plasmids at low copy number; rop
