[The description below was written by a language model from this plasmid's Addgene catalogue record and pLannotate feature annotations shown in this document.]
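Description:
pAG425GPD-ECFP-ccdB is an empty Gateway destination vector for protein expression in Saccharomyces cerevisiae, built on the pRS425 backbone. It is an E. coli–yeast shuttle plasmid. In yeast it replicates episomally through the 2μ origin, which typically gives high copy number, and is selected by leucine prototrophy through the LEU2 marker with its own promoter. In bacteria it carries a high-copy ColE1/pUC-type origin and the β-lactamase gene for ampicillin resistance. An f1 origin and remnants of the pBluescript-derived region (lac promoter/operator, a lacZα fragment, T3 and T7 promoters) are also annotated. The depositor notes that the roughly 10.1 kb sequence is a reference only and may not match the physical plasmid exactly.

The expression unit is driven by the constitutive GPD (TDH3, glyceraldehyde-3-phosphate dehydrogenase) promoter and ends with the CYC1 terminator. Downstream of the promoter lies the ECFP coding sequence, followed by the Gateway cassette: attR1, a chloramphenicol resistance gene, the ccdB toxin gene and attR2. No gene of interest is present. An LR recombination reaction with an entry clone replaces the attR-flanked cassette with the chosen open reading frame, producing a fusion with cyan fluorescent ECFP at the N terminus. Because ccdB poisons DNA gyrase in ordinary E. coli, unrecombined vector is counterselected after the reaction, and the empty plasmid must be maintained in a ccdB-tolerant strain under ampicillin and chloramphenicol selection. The vector belongs to a suite of yeast Gateway plasmids designed for high-throughput genetic analysis. It suits strong constitutive expression and fluorescence-based localisation or detection of tagged proteins.
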