Addgene plasmid #14298: pAG425GPD-ECFP-ccdB
Purpose: (Empty Backbone)
Depositing lab: Susan Lindquist. Depositing organization: Whitehead Institute for Biomedical Research. Publication: A suite of Gateway cloning vectors for high-throughput genetic analysis in Saccharomyces cerevisiae. Alberti S, Gitler AD, Lindquist S. Yeast. 2007 Oct . 24(10):913-9. 10.1002/yea.1502 PubMed 17583893.
Backbone
  Vector backbone: pRS425
  Vector type: Yeast Expression ; Gateway Destination
  Selectable markers: LEU2
Growth in bacteria
  Bacterial resistance: Chloramphenicol and Ampicillin, 25 & 100 μg/mL
  Growth temperature: 37°C
  Growth strain: ccdB Survival
  Growth instructions: DB3.1, ccdB Survival
  Copy number: Unknown
Gene/Insert
  Gene/Insert name: None
  Tag / fusion protein: ECFP (N terminal on backbone)
  Cloning method: Gateway Cloning
  Sequencing primers: 5′ EGFP-C
Terms and licenses: Academic/Nonprofit Terms; Industry Terms: Not Available to Industry
Depositor comments: Type of plasmid: 2-micron. This plasmid contains the Gateway technology from Invitrogen; Invitrogen requires purchasing of Gateway Clonase for carrying out the Gateway recombinational cloning reaction http://www.invitrogen.com Please note that the full plasmid sequence is provided as a reference only, and may not match the exact sequence of the plasmid.
How to cite: pAG425GPD-ECFP-ccdB was a gift from Susan Lindquist (Addgene plasmid # 14298 ; http://n2t.net/addgene:14298 ; RRID:Addgene_14298)
