>Addgene plasmid #14298 | pAG425GPD-ECFP-ccdB | addgene partial sequence | sequence record 20828 | 14298 with pRS_marker
GTTAAGGCCGTTTCTGACAGAGTAAAATTCTTGAGGGAACTTTCACCATTATGGGAAATGGTTCAAGAAG
GTATTGACTTAAACTCCATCAAATGGTCAGGTCATTGAGTGTTTTTTATTTGTTGTATTTTTTTTTTTTT
AGAGAAAATCCTCCAATATATAAATTAGGAATCATAGTTTCATGATTTTCTGTTACACCTAACTTTTTGT
GTGGTGCCCTCCTCCTTGTCAATATTAATGTTAAAGTGCAATTCTTTTTCCTTATCACGTTGAGCCATTA
GTATCAATTTGCTTACCTGTATTCCTTTACATCCTCCTTTTTCTCCTTCTTGATAAATGTATGTAGATTG
CGTATATAGTTTCGTCTACCCTATGAACATATTCCATTTTGTAATTTCGTGTCGTTTCTATTATGAATTT
CATTTATAAAGTTTATGTACAAATATCATAAAAAAAGAGAATCTTTTTAAGCAAGGATTTTCTTAACTTC
TTCGGCGACAGCATCACCGACTTCGGTGGTACTGTTGGAACCACCTAAATCACCAGTTCTGATACCTGCA
TCCAAAACCTTTTTAACTGCATCTTCAATGGCCTTACCTTCTTCCGGCAAGTTCCATGACAATTTCAACA
TCATTGC
