>Addgene plasmid #14298 | pAG425GPD-ECFP-ccdB | addgene partial sequence | sequence record 20829 | 14298 with EXFP-R
TAGCCTTCGGGCATGGCGGACTTGAAGAAGTCGTGCTGCTTCATGTGGTCGGGGTAGCGGCTGAAGCACT
GCACGCCCCAGGTCAGGGTGGTCACGAGGGTGGGCCAGGGCACGGGCAGCTTGCCGGTGGTGCAGATGAA
CTTCAGGGTCAGCTTGCCGTAGGTGGCATCGCCCTCGCCCTCGCCGGACACGCTGAACTTGTGGCCGTTT
ACGTCGCCGTCCAGCTCGACCAGGATGGGCACCACCCCGGTGAACAGCTCCTCGCCCTTGCTCACCATTT
TGTCCCGGGGGATCCACTAGTTCTAGAATCCGTCGAAACTAAGTTCTGGTGTTTTAAAACTAAAAAAAAG
ACTAACTATAAAAGTAGAATTTAAGAAGTTTAAGAAATAGATTTACAGAATTACAATCAATACCTACCGT
CTTTATATACTTATTAGTCAAGTAGGGGAATAATTTCAGGGAACTGGTTTCAACCTTTTTTTTCAGCTTT
TTCCAAATCAGAGAGAGCAGAAGGTAATAGAAGGTGTAAGAAAATGAGATAGATACATGCCTGGGTCAAA
TGCCTTGTGTCATCATTTACTCCAGGCAGGTT
